>Addgene plasmid #190049 | BiFC4 | depositor full sequence | sequence record 367926 | BiFC4 sequence 9743 bps
AGCGCCCAATACGCAAACCGCCTCTCCCCGCGCGTTGGCCGATTCATTAATGCAGCTGGCACGACAGGTT
TCCCGACTGGAAAGCGGGCAGTGAGCGCAACGCAATTAATGTGAGTTAGCTCACTCATTAGGCACCCCAG
GCTTTACACTTTATGCTTCCGGCTCGTATGTTGTGTGGAATTGTGAGCGGATAACAATTTCACACAGGAA
ACAGCTATGACCATGATTACGCCAAGCTATTTAGGTGACACTATAGAATACTCAAGCTATGCATCAAGCT
TGGTACCGAGCTCGGATCCACTAGTTTCTGTACCGCAAATGTATCGACTTTTTCGATGGTGTGTTATTGT
TGTTTTGTTGCGAAATATAATAGCTTCTGCTTTATATCCTTTGTGTTGATCCTTCCCCTCCTTTCATACT
TGTAAAATTACAATTGGTATTTTCAACCAATATTACCACACGTCATGCACTAACTCAAATGGGCAAAAAA
AAGAGAGATAGGAATTACGTCATTTTATTATGTTTTTACGTGGACTAGAAGGTTAAGATAATTTCTGGTT
ATTTTGTTGATAATTGAGTTTTGTTCGACCTCCACCAATCTTTAAACTCTCGTTGAGTATTCATTTTAAT
GATTTTTTGAAATCAGAAGGGGTGTTTCTAACCCAGGATTGTTTTATTGAGAGGTTGAAACATCAATGTG
TTAGTTTATTGATTTGGGTTGGTTTAATAGAAAAATATCAGTAGGTGTTCAATAATTGTAGTTTATTTTC
TTGGCTAAAATTGTTGCGAAAAATTGACAAAATAATAACAAAAAGTATTTTAGATGCTAAAACATAATAG
TAGGAATATCTACCTGAACCATTTACATTCAACAACTGGCAAGAACCTTCCTAATAATTTGCAAGAGTAA
TCACAATTAAACCAAAATCAAAGTTTACCGTGTATATAGTTGGACAGAAAGCTGTCACATTGGTTTAATA
CATAGTTGAATATGTATGCATGAAACAACAACAATACAATTACAGCTCATGATCCTTCAATTAATTTCAA
CATTCAAACAACATAACACCTTGTGTAAATGAGGTTATGAGTACATGTGAACAACAAATCTTATGACTAA
ACTCGGGTCGTGTACTTTTGACGATTGAGTCATTTTTACCAATTAGGCAATTAATTTTTGCTAAATTTTC
ATTAACCGCGCTGGCCATCCCAACAAACAATATAAAAGCTGACAACGAAAAAAAAAAAAAAAAAAAAAAA
ACTCCAATTCTGAAAAATTTTTCTTCTTCTTCATACTAAACAAAACAACTATAAAGATAATCAATTAATA
ATGTCACAACAACCTAGTGAAAATAAATTATGGGGTGGTCGATTCACTGGCGCCACTGATCCATTAATGG
ATTTATACAATGCTTCATTACCTTATGATAAAGTTATGTATGATGCAGATTTAACTGGTACTAAAGTATA
TACTCAAGGATTGAACAAATTAGGATTAATTACCACTGAAGAATTGAATCTGATTCATCAAGGTTTAGAA
CAAATTAGACAAGAATGGCATGATAATAAATTTATTATTAAAGCTGGTGATGAAGATATTCATACTGCTA
ATGAACGTAGATTAGGAGAAATCATTGGGAAAAACATTTCTGGTAAAGTTCATACTGGTAGATCCAGAAA
TGATCAAGTTGCTACTGATATGAGAATTTTTGTTCGTGAATCATTACTTAATTTAAGTAAGATTTTACAT
CAATTCATTACAGCAATTCTTGAACGAGCTCATAAAGAAATTGATGTATTAATGCCTGGTTATACTCATT
TACAAAAAGCTCAACCTATTAGATGGGCTCATTGGTTAAGTTCATATGCAACTTATTTCACTGAAGATTA
TAAACGTTTACAAGAAATCATTACTCGTGTTAATCAATCTCCATTAGGATCTGGTGCTTTAGCTGGTCAT
CCCTACGGTATTGATCGTGAATTTTTAGCTAAAGGATTAGGATTTGATGGTGTTATTGGGAATTCTTTAA
CTGCAGTTTCTGATCGTGATTTTGTTGTTGAAAGTTTATTTTGGAGTACATTATTTATGAATCATATTTC
TCGATTTTCAGAAGATTTAATTATTTATTCTAGTGGTGAATTTGGATTTATAAAGTTAGCTGATGCTTAC
TCTACTGGTTCATCATTAATGCCACAAAAGAAAAATCCTGATTCATTAGAATTATTACGTGGGAAAAGTG
GCAGAGTGTTTGGTCAGTTATCTGGGTTTTTAATGTCAATTAAATCCATTCCATCAACCTATAATAAAGA
TATGCAAGAAGATAAAGAACCATTATTTGATGCATTGACTACCGTAGAACATTCAATTTTAATTGCTACT
GGTGTGATTTCTACTTTACTGATTGATAAACAAAATATGGAAAAAGCTTTAACTATGGATATGTTAGCTA
CTGATTTAGCAGATTATTTAGTTAGAAAAGGTGTTCCATTTAGAGAAACTCATCATATTTCTGGTGAATG
TGTTAGAAAAGCTGAAGAAGAAAAATTGTCGGGAATTGACCAATTATCATTTGAACAATTTCAACAAATT
GATTCACGTTTTGAAAAAGATGTTATGGAAACTTTTGATTTTGAAGCTAGTGTGGAAAGAAGAGATGCTA
TTGGTGGTACTGCTAAGAGCGCTGTTTTAAAACAGTTAGAAAATTTGAAATCAATTTTAAATTAATTTAT
AAATAATCATATAGTATTCAATGTTTTGTTTTGTTTTTTTTTTTTTTTTTATGGAAATGTACAAACAGTA
TATAATCAATTAATAGAAAGATACCCTGTATTCCATTGTATCGCCTTTGGGATGTCTATAATACCAACTT
TCAAGAATGAGAAATTAAACAACAATTTCTTTCACCAATCAACTCGTCTATATTCAATAAACTCATTCTG
GTCTTTTCAAATATTTAATGTTATCCTGATCAAACTTACAAATCAAAAATGTATCAAAATCATTCATTAG
TTCTTCTTCTTTTGTTATCTTTGTCACTATATTTCTCTCCATCCAGACCAAAAATACTTCCATTGTGAAG
ATCGTCTGAATCATAATCAGCAACTACCTCTTCCATTTCAGAGAATTCAGATTTTTCAAAATAGGTATCA
CGGGCCAAGTACACACAAGACAAACGATACGAGTGCTGGGATATTTCTTTCAATGTATCACTAAATTCGT
TGAGATTTAAAGAGAGCCCTTTGACTGCTTTCATTACTTTCCTCACATCATGAGCATCCACATTCAAATT
TCCTGTAGCCCTTTATTCTTAGTTTTCTTTTCTTATTCTTTTCTTCGTACATTGAAATCACAAATGGTGA
TATCAAACGAAGGTCACACTGACTTATGTCTAATACCTCCAATGATGATACTGGTAACTTAACCAGGTCT
ACTCTTTTCAAACGATTTCTCATTAGTGTCAATTTACGTAGGTTCTTCAACCTTTCAAACGATGCAAATA
GCTTTTGTAACGGCCGCCAGTGTGCTGGAATTGCCCTTAAGGGCGAATTCTGCAGATATCCATCACACTG
GCGGCCGGCCGCTCGAGCATGCATCTAGAGGGCCCTTGAAGAATTGGAAGAAGTTGGCAGTTAAAAAACA
ATGGGAAAGATTTAATCTTTTTTTTCTTCTTTCAAAAATTTTTAACCGCTGATGATATATTAATCTCTCT
CCACCACTCTCGTTAAACACCACAATTATTAATAATAAGATATCTCTCCTACTAAATATTTGTTAGTAAG
TATATTGTTGATTGATTGGTTGGGTTAAAAATTTTTTTTTTCATAAAGAAAATAATGAAAGTGGGAAAAA
TTTAAACCCCACATTACATACTCAACACAACACTACACACACGCATTTAACAATCATCATCAGTTGGAAT
ATATTTTACAAACAATTACGATTGTTTAATGAAAACTATTTCTGTTATTATTATTTAACCTTTTTTTTTT
CTTGTTGGGTTGACCCTTTTTCTATTAACTATCTAACTACCACATAACATTTGAAGTTGAACTATTGAAC
CTTAATTTGCGGCCGCAAATTTAATCTTCTTTCTTCTTCCACCTTTTTTTTATTTTTTTGAAATGGGGGG
TGGTGGGAACTTTAGGCGTGTTAAATTTGTCACATCTGTTTCACTTGCTTCTATTCGTATAATTTTAATT
GTCTTGTGAGATCAATCTTGTTCTTGCTCTTGTTTTTTCTTGCTTTGATTAACTACCATTATTATTAGTA
TGCAATGCTGTTTATTACCATTTCATAACTTATATTATAACTCATTGATTTCAATACCTGCTCAACAATG
AGTCGTTATTATTACTGTGCTCTGTATTCTGTACTGCTGCACGTACGTTATGTCCATTGAAGACAAGCAA
AGAAAGACCAACATTCAATTGTATCTGCTTACCAGAGTTGTTTACCTCTGTTACCAATATTTGGAAATTA
ATTTTTTGGTGGTGGACGTTTCTTCCTAAAACACCTAGATGTGCTAGTATAATTGCACAACCAGCACGCA
CACTGCGTCTGGCCGGTCCTGGACTACATTTTGTCTCTAACATTCGTAGCTGCACGTACGGCAGTTTAAG
GTTTACACCTATAAAAGAGAGAGCCGTTATCGTCTGTTTGTGGATGTACAGAGTGATATTATTGACACGC
CGGGGCGACGGATGGTGATCCCCCTGGCCAGTGCACGTCTGCTGTCAGATAAAGTCTCCCGTGAACTTTA
CCCGGTGGTGCATATCGGGGATGAAAGCTGGCGCATGATGACCACCGATATGGCCAGTGTGCCGGTCTCC
GTTATCGGGGAAGAAGTGGCTGATCTCAGCCACCGCGAAAATGACATCAAAAACGCCATTAACCTGATGT
TCTGGGGAATATAAATGTCAGGCATGAGATTATCAAAAAGGATCTTCACCTAGATCCTTTTCACGTAGAA
AGCCAGTCCGCAGAAACGGTGCTGACCCCGGATGAATGTCAGCTACTGGGCTATCTGGACAAGGGAAAAC
GCAAGCGCAAAGAGAAAGCAGGTAGCTTGCAGTGGGCTTACATGGCGATAGCTAGACTGGGCGGTTTTAT
GGACAGCAAGCGAACCGGAATTGCCAGCTGGGGCGCCCTCTGGTAAGGTTGGGAAGCCCTGCAAAGTAAA
CTGGATGGCTTTCTCGCCGCCAAGGATCTGATGGCGCAGGGGATCAAGCTCTGATCAAGAGACAGGATGA
GGATCGTTTCGCATGATTGAACAAGATGGATTGCACGCAGGTTCTCCGGCCGCTTGGGTGGAGAGGCTAT
TCGGCTATGACTGGGCACAACAGACAATCGGCTGCTCTGATGCCGCCGTGTTCCGGCTGTCAGCGCAGGG
GCGCCCGGTTCTTTTTGTCAAGACCGACCTGTCCGGTGCCCTGAATGAACTGCAAGACGAGGCAGCGCGG
CTATCGTGGCTGGCCACGACGGGCGTTCCTTGCGCAGCTGTGCTCGACGTTGTCACTGAAGCGGGAAGGG
ACTGGCTGCTATTGGGCGAAGTGCCGGGGCAGGATCTCCTGTCATCTCACCTTGCTCCTGCCGAGAAAGT
ATCCATCATGGCTGATGCAATGCGGCGGCTGCATACGCTTGATCCGGCTACCTGCCCATTCGACCACCAA
GCGAAACATCGCATCGAGCGAGCACGTACTCGGATGGAAGCCGGTCTTGTCGATCAGGATGATCTGGACG
AAGAGCATCAGGGGCTCGCGCCAGCCGAACTGTTCGCCAGGCTCAAGGCGAGCATGCCCGACGGCGAGGA
TCTCGTCGTGACCCATGGCGATGCCTGCTTGCCGAATATCATGGTGGAAAATGGCCGCTTTTCTGGATTC
ATCGACTGTGGCCGGCTGGGTGTGGCGGACCGCTATCAGGACATAGCGTTGGCTACCCGTGATATTGCTG
AAGAGCTTGGCGGCGAATGGGCTGACCGCTTCCTCGTGCTTTACGGTATCGCCGCTCCCGATTCGCAGCG
CATCGCCTTCTATCGCCTTCTTGACGAGTTCTTCTGAATTATTAACGCTTACAATTTCCTGATGCGGTAT
TTTCTCCTTACGCATCTGTGCGGTATTTCACACCGCATACAGGTGGCACTTTTCGGGGAAATGTGCGCGG
AACCCCTATTTGTTTATTTTTCTAAATACATTCAAATATGTATCCGCTCATGAGACAATAACCCTGATAA
ATGCTTCAATAATAGCACGTGAGGAGGGCCACCATGGCCAAGTTGACCAGTGCCGTTCCGGTGCTCACCG
CGCGCGACGTCTTCCAATTAGAGGTTGTGGATGCAAAATTGAAAAAAAAATGACTATTGGTAGCGTGTTC
TATTTTTCTTATGCGCTGAAAAACTACGAACAATTGTCTATTCCAAGCCTGTGGCTTTTTTTGGTGATTC
ACAATACATAAATTGGCAAATACCTCTTCTATAGACTTTAACCTTTGATGAAATGGTATGGATAAACCAC
TTTTGTGGTCAGGGTATATATATTTTTATTCCAATCTGGCCTTTATAAATTCAAATTTCCAAGGGGACTC
TGCTAAACCTTCTGATATAACTATAACTCTAATAATGGCTGTAAAAAGTGTGAAAAAAAGATGATATTCA
CAAAAAAGATAAAGGGGATTTCATATTGGGTATCTAGATTTAAACATCGTATTTCAACAATGAAACTAGA
ATCAATACGAAATCCAGGGCACAACTGTGTTCATTCCCTTGGGAATTATACTGAGTAATGGGAAGAATGT
GCAAAAAATACCCGTGTCTTATATAATTTCCATTTGTGTAGGGCTTAAAAGTGGACAACTTCAGGTTACG
AAACCACGAAAATGTCTAAACGTTTGATCAAATTCGTAACTCATGGAAAATCACAGCAACAAATTAAGGA
TGGATATATCCGGTACTTACAAATAAAAACACTAAAGAAGTATAAATTTTGAACTGAAATTCTATAGAAA
ATCTTTTTTTTTGGGTAAAATTATGCGATTGTGGCTCATAGTAACGTAATCATACAGTTCAACAAACATC
ATTTTGTCAAAGGATTTCTAATCCTATTCTTTTTCTACTTGGCTTTTGAGTATATATATATATATATATA
CATCCTTTGTTCATCATCATGTTCGATTGAATTTTTTTCTTGGTTGTTATTAGATTGTCTACTTGAGTTT
TTCTTGGTGCAAATTGTGGTGTTTTTCTAACAAATTTTTCAACATTTAAAGTATTTCTGGAACTTTTCTA
CAAGGAACGACATAGATCCATTAATGCGCCCCTCTAAAACAATACCCATAATGTCTTCTTAAGTATGCAT
CTGCTTATAAATGTTTCTGGATTTACTTTAGTTAGAATGTCGACACGACAATGAACTATTGCTGTAGATC
ACGTGCGATCACTGAATTATGAGTTTCTTTTTATTTTTCTTTTTGGGCTTTTTTTTTTGCAATTTTTTTT
TTCCACCTTTGCCAATTGCGTAGTCACATATAATGTATACAATTTTTGCAACTCTGACACTATAATTGAT
CCAATAATAAAGTATATAATAGATCATCAAGTATACGTAATCTCCCCAAAAAAAAAATTGCATAAAATAA
AATCTATAAACCTTTTTTAGATTTTTAGTTGTTCCTTTTTTCTTTCTATTCTTCAACTTCCAAGTGTTGT
CACTTTCTTCCTGTTAACTATATTTAAAAGTAAATACCCTCCCCAGAAAACTCCGGAATGAGCCTAGGGA
CCCGGGGGCGCGCCGGAGGTGGAGGTTCTGGTGGAGGTGGTTCAGCTAGCGATGGTGGTGTTCAATTAGC
TGACCATTATCAACAAAATACTCCAATTGGTGATGGTCCAGTCTTGTTACCAGACAACCATTACTTATCC
TATCAATCTAAATTATCCAAAGATCCAAACGAAAAGAGAGACCACATGGTCTTGTTAGAATTTGTTACTG
CTGCTGGTATTACCCATGGTATGGATGAATTGTACAAATAAACGCGTAGTACTTAAGATCCTGAAGACGG
GATCGTTCGAAGAGTGAAATTCTGGAAATCTGGAAATCTGGTTTTGTATTCTTGTTATTCTTCTTTTTGT
TATTACATATATAACTTGTTACTTTTTTAAAAAAATCTTTGTTTATTTTATAAATATATAAAACTAAATT
TAAGAAAAAGAGAAAAATGTTTTATTTGAGAGATTGAAATTTTACTTGAATTTAGCTTAGCTTTTATAAA
GTATTATTATGTAAAAAAACAAAACAAATATACATTAAAAAGTTAAGACTATAAAATAGCCACCCAAGGC
ATTTCTATATCTTGTTGTTGTTGTTTTCATCTTCTGTATCAGAGGAACTTATTTTATTATTTTCGTCACG
GGTATTTTCTCTTGTTTGATGATTCATCCCATTCATTCCATCATAAAATTCTAGAAGGACCACCTTTGAT
TGTAAATAGTAATAATTACCACCCTTATTTAATTATTTATTTAACTTATTTATTTATTTATTATACATAT
ATACAAATCTAATAAAGTGAAAATCTCCCCCTTCACCCGGTGTGGTCCGGGACGACGTGACCCTGTTCAT
CAGCGCGGTCCAGGACCAGGTGGTGCCGGACAACACCCTGGCCTGGGTGTGGGTGCGCGGCCTGGACGAG
CTGTACGCCGAGTGGTCGGAGGTCGTGTCCACGAACTTCCGGGACGCCTCCGGGCCGGCCATGACCGAGA
TCGGCGAGCAGCCGTGGGGGCGGGAGTTCGCCCTGCGCGACCCGGCCGGCAACTGCGTGCACTTCGTGGC
CGAGGAGCAGGACTGACACGTGCTAAAACTTCATTTTTAATTTAAAAGGATCTAGGTGAAGATCCTTTTT
GATAATCTCATGACCAAAATCCCTTAACGTGAGTTTTCGTTCCACTGAGCGTCAGACCCCGTAGAAAAGA
TCAAAGGATCTTCTTGAGATCCTTTTTTTCTGCGCGTAATCTGCTGCTTGCAAACAAAAAAACCACCGCT
ACCAGCGGTGGTTTGTTTGCCGGATCAAGAGCTACCAACTCTTTTTCCGAAGGTAACTGGCTTCAGCAGA
GCGCAGATACCAAATACTGTCCTTCTAGTGTAGCCGTAGTTAGGCCACCACTTCAAGAACTCTGTAGCAC
CGCCTACATACCTCGCTCTGCTAATCCTGTTACCAGTGGCTGCTGCCAGTGGCGATAAGTCGTGTCTTAC
CGGGTTGGACTCAAGACGATAGTTACCGGATAAGGCGCAGCGGTCGGGCTGAACGGGGGGTTCGTGCACA
CAGCCCAGCTTGGAGCGAACGACCTACACCGAACTGAGATACCTACAGCGTGAGCTATGAGAAAGCGCCA
CGCTTCCCGAAGGGAGAAAGGCGGACAGGTATCCGGTAAGCGGCAGGGTCGGAACAGGAGAGCGCACGAG
GGAGCTTCCAGGGGGAAACGCCTGGTATCTTTATAGTCCTGTCGGGTTTCGCCACCTCTGACTTGAGCGT
CGATTTTTGTGATGCTCGTCAGGGGGGCGGAGCCTATGGAAAAACGCCAGCAACGCGGCCTTTTTACGGT
TCCTGGGCTTTTGCTGGCCTTTTGCTCACATGTTCTTTCCTGCGTTATCCCCTGATTCTGTGGATAACCG
TATTACCGCCTTTGAGTGAGCTGATACCGCTCGCCGCAGCCGAACGACCGAGCGCAGCGAGTCAGTGAGC
GAGGAAGCGGAAG
Features (pLannotate 1.2.2; 16 found; start..end, strand, type, name):
      2..94      +  CDS            lacI (fragment): lac repressor; lacI; The lac repressor binds to the lac operator to inhibit transcription in E. coli. This inhibition can be relieved by adding lactose or isopropyl-β-D-thiogalactopyranoside (IPTG).
    107..128     +  protein_bind   CAP binding site: CAP binding activates transcription in the presence of cAMP. E. coli catabolite activator protein
    143..173     +  promoter       lac promoter: promoter for the E. coli lac operon
    181..197     +  protein_bind   lac operator: The lac repressor binds to the lac operator to inhibit transcription in E. coli. This inhibition can be relieved by adding lactose or isopropyl-β-D-thiogalactopyranoside (IPTG). lac repressor encoded by lacI
    239..257     +  promoter       SP6 promoter: promoter for bacteriophage SP6 RNA polymerase
   1355..2722    +  CDS            ARG4: ARLY_YEAST - Experimental evidence at protein level: Swiss-Prot protein existence level 1. From Saccharomyces cerevisiae (strain ATCC 204508 / S288c) (Baker's yeast).
   4611..4914    +  CDS            ccdB (fragment): CcdB, a bacterial toxin that poisons DNA gyrase; ccdB; Plasmids containing the ccdB gene cannot be propagated in standard E. coli strains.
   4962..5231    +  CDS            tnpA (fragment): TN5P_ECOLX - Also known as tnp. Experimental evidence at protein level: Swiss-Prot protein existence level 1. Mediates transposition of transposon Tn5 by a 'cut and paste' mechanism. First, the monomeric transposase binds the 19 bp inverted DNA repeats flanking the transposon. Then, dimerization of the DNA- bound transposase creates a synaptic DNA complex. After nicking of the first DNA strand, excision of the transposon proceeds through a series of intermediates. The transposase then mediates the insertion of the transposon at a new site by strand transfer. The activity of the wild- type tran
   5263..6057    +  CDS            NeoR/KanR: aminoglycoside phosphotransferase from Tn5; aph(3')-II (or nptII); confers resistance to neomycin, kanamycin, and G418 (Geneticin®)
   6078..6129    -  misc_feature   bom (fragment): basis of mobility region from pBR322
   6156..6244    +  promoter       AmpR promoter (fragment): bla
   6264..6311    +  CDS            BleoR (fragment): antibiotic-binding protein; Sh ble from Streptoalloteichus hindustanus; confers resistance to bleomycin, phleomycin, and Zeocin™
   7821..8018    +  CDS            mVenus (fragment): mVenus is a basic (constitutively fluorescent) yellow fluorescent protein published in 2006, derived from Aequorea victoria. It is reported to be a rapidly-maturing monomer with moderate acid sensitivity.
   8517..8533    +  promoter       copia promoter (fragment): strong promoter from the Drosophila transposable element copia (Sinclair et al., 1986)
   8577..8836    +  CDS            BleoR (fragment): antibiotic-binding protein; Sh ble from Streptoalloteichus hindustanus; confers resistance to bleomycin, phleomycin, and Zeocin™
   8974..9562    +  rep_origin     ori: high-copy-number ColE1/pMB1/pBR322/pUC origin of replication
