>Addgene plasmid #190049 | BiFC4 | addgene full sequence | sequence record 374284 | Addgene NGS Result
CTCGCCGCAGCCGAACGACCGAGCGCAGCGAGTCAGTGAGCGAGGAAGCGGAAGAGCGCCCAATACGCAA
ACCGCCTCTCCCCGCGCGTTGGCCGATTCATTAATGCAGCTGGCACGACAGGTTTCCCGACTGGAAAGCG
GGCAGTGAGCGCAACGCAATTAATGTGAGTTAGCTCACTCATTAGGCACCCCAGGCTTTACACTTTATGC
TTCCGGCTCGTATGTTGTGTGGAATTGTGAGCGGATAACAATTTCACACAGGAAACAGCTATGACCATGA
TTACGCCAAGCTATTTAGGTGACACTATAGAATACTCAAGCTATGCATCAAGCTTGGTACCGAGCTCGGA
TCCACTAGTAACGGCCGCCAGTGTGCTGGAATTCGCCCTTAAGAACATTTCTGTACCGCAAATGTATCGA
CTTTTTCGATGGTGTGTTATTGTTGTTTTGTTGCGAAATATAATAGCTTCTGCTTTATATCCTTTGTGTT
GATCCTTCCCCTCCTTTCATACTTGTAAAATTACAATTGGTATTTTCAACCAATATTACCACACGTCATG
CACTAACTCAAATGGGCAAAAAAAAGAGAGATAGGAATTACGTCATTTTATTATGTTTTTACGTGGACTA
GAAGGTTAAGATAATTTCTGGTTATTTTGTTGATAATTGAGTTTTGTTCGACCTCCACCAATCTTTAAAC
TCTCGTTGAGTATTCATTTTAATGATTTTTTGAAATCAGAAGGGGTGTTTCTAACCCAGGATTGTTTTAT
TGAGAGGTTGAAACATCAATGTGTTAGTTTATTGATTTGGGTTGGTTTAATAGAAAAATATCAGTAGGTG
TTCAATAATTGTAGTTTATTTTCTTGGCTAAAATTGTTGCGAAAAATTGACAAAATAATAACAAAAAGTA
TTTTAGATGCTAAAACATAATAGTAGGAATATCTACCTGAACCATTTACATTCAACAACTGGCAAGAACC
TTCCTAATAATTTGCAAGAGTAATCACAATTAAACCAAAATCAAAGTTTACCGTGTATATAGTTGGACAG
AAAGCTGTCACATTGGTTTAATACATAGTTGAATATGTATGCATGAAACAACAACAATACAATTACAGCT
CATGATCCTTCAATTAATTTCAACATTCAAACAACATAACACCTTGTGTAAATGAGGTTATGAGTACATG
TGAACAACAAATCTTATGACTAAACTCGGGTCGTGTACTTTTGACGATTGAGTCATTTTTACCAATTAGG
CAATTAATTTTTGCTAAATTTTCATTAACCGCGCTGGCCATCCCAACAAACAATATAAAAGCTGACAACG
NANAAAAAAAAAAAAAAAAACTCCAATTCTGAAAAATTTTTCTTCTTCTTCATACTAAACAAAACAACTA
TAAAGATAATCAATTAATAATGTCACAACAACCTAGTGAAAATAAATTATGGGGTGGTCGATTCACTGGC
GCCACTGATCCATTAATGGATTTATACAATGCTTCATTACCTTATGATAAAGTTATGTATGATGCAGATT
TAACTGGTACTAAAGTATATACTCAAGGATTGAACAAATTAGGATTAATTACCACTGAAGAATTGAATCT
GATTCATCAAGGTTTAGAACAAATTAGACAAGAATGGCATGATAATAAATTTATTATTAAAGCTGGTGAT
GAAGATATTCATACTGCTAATGAACGTAGATTAGGAGAAATCATTGGGAAAAACATTTCTGGTAAAGTTC
ATACTGGTAGATCCAGAAATGATCAAGTTGCTACTGATATGAGAATTTTTGTTCGTGAATCATTACTTAA
TTTAAGTAAGATTTTACATCAATTCATTACAGCAATTCTTGAACGAGCTCATAAAGAAATTGATGTATTA
ATGCCTGGTTATACTCATTTACAAAAAGCTCAACCTATTAGATGGGCTCATTGGTTAAGTTCATATGCAA
CTTATTTCACTGAAGATTATAAACGTTTACAAGAAATCATTACTCGTGTTAATCAATCTCCATTAGGATC
TGGTGCTTTAGCTGGTCATCCCTACGGTATTGATCGTGAATTTTTAGCTAAAGGATTAGGATTTGATGGT
GTTATTGGGAATTCTTTAACTGCAGTTTCTGATCGTGATTTTGTTGTTGAAAGTTTATTTTGGAGTACAT
TATTTATGAATCATATTTCTCGATTTTCAGAAGATTTAATTATTTATTCTAGTGGTGAATTTGGATTTAT
AAAGTTAGCTGATGCTTACTCTACTGGTTCATCATTAATGCCACAAAAGAAAAATCCTGATTCATTAGAA
TTATTACGTGGGAAAAGTGGCAGAGTGTTTGGTCAGTTATCTGGGTTTTTAATGTCAATTAAATCCATTC
CATCAACCTATAATAAAGATATGCAAGAAGATAAAGAACCATTATTTGATGCATTGACTACCGTAGAACA
TTCAATTTTAATTGCTACTGGTGTGATTTCTACTTTACTGATTGATAAACAAAATATGGAAAAAGCTTTA
ACTATGGATATGTTAGCTACTGATTTAGCAGATTATTTAGTTAGAAAAGGTGTTCCATTTAGAGAAACTC
ATCATATTTCTGGTGAATGTGTTAGAAAAGCTGAAGAAGAAAAATTGTCGGGAATTGACCAATTATCATT
TGAACAATTTCAACAAATTGATTCACGTTTTGAAAAAGATGTTATGGAAACTTTTGATTTTGAAGCTAGT
GTGGAAAGAAGAGATGCTATTGGTGGTACTGCTAAGAGCGCTGTTTTAAAACAGTTAGAAAATTTGAAAT
CAATTTTAAATTAATTTATAAATAATCATATAGTATTCAATGTTTTGTTTTGTTTTTTTTTTTTTTTTAT
GGAAATGTACAAACAGTATATAATCAATTAATAGAAAGATACCCTGTATTCCATTGTATCGCCTTTGGGA
TGTCTATAATACCAACTTTCAAGAATGAGAAATTAAACAACAATTTCTTTCACCAATCAACTCGTCTATA
TTCAATAAACTCATTCTGGTCTTTTCAAATATTTAATGTTATCCTGATCAAACTTACAAATCAAAAATGT
ATCAAAATCATTCATTAGTTCTTCTTCTTTTGTTATCTTTGTCACTATATTTCTCTCCATCCAGACCAAA
AATACTTCCATTGTGAAGATCGTCTGAATCATAATCAGCAACTACCTCTTCCATTTCAGAGAATTCAGAT
TTTTCAAAATAGGTATCACGGGCCAAGTACACACAAGACAAACGATACGAGTGCTGGGATATTTCTTTCA
ATGTATCACTAAATTCGTTGAGATTTAAAGAGAGCCCTTTGACTGCTTTCATTACTTTCCTCACATCATG
AGCATCCACATTCAAATTTCCTGTAGCCCTTTATTCTTAGTTTTCTTTTCTTATTCTTTTCTTCGTACAT
TGAAATCACAAATGGTGATATCAAACGAAGGTCACACTGACTTATGTCTAATACCTCCAATGATGATACT
GGTAACTTAACCAGGTCTACTCTTTTCAAACGATTTCTCATTAGTGTCAATTTACGTAGGTTCTTCAACC
TTTCAAACGATGCAAATAGCTTTTGTAAGGGCGAATTCTGCAGATATCCATCACACTGGCGGCCGGCCGC
TCGAGCATGCATCTAGAGGGCCCTTGAAGAATTGGAAGAAGTTAGTAGTTAAAAAAACAATGGGAAAGAT
TTAATCTTTTTTTCTTTTTTCAAAAATTTTTAACCGCTGATGATATATTAATCTCTCTCCACCACTCTCT
TTAAACACCACAATTATTAATAATAAGATATCTCTCCTACTAGTTATTTGTTAGTAAGTATATTGTTGAT
TGATTGGTTGGGTTAAAAATTTTTTTTTTCATAAAGAAAATAATGAAAGTGAGAAAAATTTAAACCCCAC
ATTACATACTCAACACAACACTACACACACGCATTTAACAATCATCATCAGTTGAAATATATTTTACAAA
CAATTACGATTGTTTAATGAAAACTATTTCTGTTGTTATTATTATTTAACCTTTTTTTTCTTGTTGGGTT
GACCCTTTTTCTATTAACTATCTAACTACCACATAACATTTGAAGTTGAACTATTAAACCTTAATTTGCG
GCCGCAAATCTAATCTACTTTCTTCTTCTTCTACCCTATTTATTCTGAAATGGGGGGGGGGGGGTGGTGG
GAACTTTAGGCGTGTTAAATTTGTCACATCTGTTCTCACTTGCTTCTATTCGTATAATTTTAATTGTCTT
GTGAGATCAATCTTGTTCTTGTTCGAGTTTTTTCTTGCTTTGATTAACTACTATTATTATTAGTATGCAA
TGCTGTTTATTACCATTTCATAACTTATATTATAACTCATTGATTTCAATACCTGCTCAACAATGAGTCG
TTATTATTACTGTGCTCTGTATTCTGTACTGCTGCACGTACGTTATGTCCATTGAAGACAAGCAAAGAAA
GACCAACATTCAATTGTATCTGCTTACCAGAGTTGTTTACCTCTGTTACCAATATTTGGAAATTAATTTT
TTGGTGGTGGACGTTTCTTCCTAAAACACCTAGATGTGCTAGTATAATTGCACAACCAGCACGCACACTG
CGTCTGGCCGGTCCTGGACTACATTTTGTCTCTAACATTCGTAGCTGCACGTACGGCAGTTTAAGGTTTA
CACCTATAAAAGAGAGAGCCGTTATCGTCTGTTTGTGGATGTACAGAGTGATATTATTGACACGCCGGGG
CGACGGATGGTGATCCCCCTGGCCAGTGCACGTCTGCTGTCAGATAAAGTCTCCCGTGAACTTTACCCGG
TGGTGCATATCGGGGATGAAAGCTGGCGCATGATGACCACCGATATGGCCAGTGTGCCGGTCTCCGTTAT
CGGGGAAGAAGTGGCTGATCTCAGCCACCGCGAAAATGACATCAAAAACGCCATTAACCTGATGTTCTGG
GGAATATAAATGTCAGGCATGAGATTATCAAAAAGGATCTTCACCTAGATCCTTTTCACGTAGAAAGCCA
GTCCGCAGAAACGGTGCTGACCCCGGATGAATGTCAGCTACTGGGCTATCTGGACAAGGGAAAACGCAAG
CGCAAAGAGAAAGCAGGTAGCTTGCAGTGGGCTTACATGGCGATAGCTAGACTGGGCGGTTTTATGGACA
GCAAGCGAACCGGAATTGCCAGCTGGGGCGCCCTCTGGTAAGGTTGGGAAGCCCTGCAAAGTAAACTGGA
TGGCTTTCTTGCCGCCAAGGATCTGATGGCGCAGGGGATCAAGCTCTGATCAAGAGACAGGATGAGGATC
GTTTCGCATGATTGAACAAGATGGATTGCACGCAGGTTCTCCGGCCGCTTGGGTGGAGAGGCTATTCGGC
TATGACTGGGCACAACAGACAATCGGCTGCTCTGATGCCGCCGTGTTCCGGCTGTCAGCGCAGGGGCGCC
CGGTTCTTTTTGTCAAGACCGACCTGTCCGGTGCCCTGAATGAACTGCAAGACGAGGCAGCGCGGCTATC
GTGGCTGGCCACGACGGGCGTTCCTTGCGCAGCTGTGCTCGACGTTGTCACTGAAGCGGGAAGGGACTGG
CTGCTATTGGGCGAAGTGCCGGGGCAGGATCTCCTGTCATCTCACCTTGCTCCTGCCGAGAAAGTATCCA
TCATGGCTGATGCAATGCGGCGGCTGCATACGCTTGATCCGGCTACCTGCCCATTCGACCACCAAGCGAA
ACATCGCATCGAGCGAGCACGTACTCGGATGGAAGCCGGTCTTGTCGATCAGGATGATCTGGACGAAGAG
CATCAGGGGCTCGCGCCAGCCGAACTGTTCGCCAGGCTCAAGGCGAGCATGCCCGACGGCGAGGATCTCG
TCGTGACCCATGGCGATGCCTGCTTGCCGAATATCATGGTGGAAAATGGCCGCTTTTCTGGATTCATCGA
CTGTGGCCGGCTGGGTGTGGCGGACCGCTATCAGGACATAGCGTTGGCTACCCGTGATATTGCTGAAGAG
CTTGGCGGCGAATGGGCTGACCGCTTCCTCGTGCTTTACGGTATCGCCGCTCCCGATTCGCAGCGCATCG
CCTTCTATCGCCTTCTTGACGAGTTCTTCTGAATTATTAACGCTTACAATTTCCTGATGCGGTATTTTCT
CCTTACGCATCTGTGCGGTATTTCACACCGCATCAGGTGGCACTTTTCGGGGAAATGTGCGCGGAACCCC
TATTTGTTTATTTTTCTAAATACATTCAAATATGTATCCGCTCATGAGACAATAACCCTGATAAATGCTT
CAATAATAGCACGTGAGGAGGGCCACCATGGCCAAGTTGACCAGTGCCGTTCCGGTGCTCACCGCGCGCG
ACGTCGTCTATTCCAAGCCTGTGGCTTTTTTTGGTGATTCACAATACATAAATTGGCAAATACCTCTTCT
ATAGACTTTAACCTTTGATGAAATGGTATGGATAAACCACTTTTGTGGTCAGGGTATATATATTTTTATT
CCAATCTGGCCTTTATAAATTCAAATTTCCAAGGGGACTCTGCTAAACCTTCTGATATAACTATAACTCT
AATAATGGCTGTAAAAAGTGTGAAAAAAAGATGATATTCACAAAAAAGATAAAGGGGATTTCATATTGGG
TATCTAGATTTAAACATCGTATTTCAACAATGAAACTAGAATCAATACGAAATCCAGGGCACAACTGTGT
TCATTCCCTTGGGAATTATACTGAGTAATGGGAAGAATGTGCAAAAAATACCCGTGTCTTATATAATTTC
CATTTGTGTAGGGCTTAAAAGTGGACAACTTCAGGTTACGAAACCACGAAAATGTCTAAACGTTTGATCA
AATTCGTAACTCATGGAAAATCACAGCAACAAATTAAGGATGGATATATCCGGTACTTACAAATAAAAAC
ACTAAAGAAGTATAAATTTTGAACTGAAATTCTATAGAAAATCTTTTTTTTTGGGTAAAATTATGCGATT
GTGGCTCATAGTAACGTAATCATACAGTTCAACAAACATCATTTTGTCAAAGGATTTCTAATCCTATTCT
TTTTCTACTTGGCTTTTGAGTATATATATATATATATATACATCCTTTGTTCATCATCATGTTCGATTGA
ATTTTTTTCTTGGTTGTTATTAGATTGTCTACTTGAGTTTTTCTTGGTGCAAATTGTGGTGTTTTTCTAA
CAAATTTTTCAACATTTAAAGTATTTCTGGAACTTTTCTACAAGGAACGACATAGATCCATTAATGCGCC
CCTCTAAAACAATACCCATAATGTCTTCTTAAGTATGCATCTGCTTATAAATGTTTCTGGATTTACTTTA
GTTAGAATGTCGACACGACAATGAACTATTGCTGTAGATCACGTGCGATCACTGAATTATGAGTTTCTTT
TTATTTTTCTTTTTGGGCTTTTTTTTTTGCAATTTTTTTTTTCCACCTTTGCCAATTGCGTAGTCACATA
TAATGTATACAATTTTTGCAACTCTGACACTATAATTGATCCAATAATAAAGTATATAATAGATCATCAA
GTATACGTAATCTCCCCAAAAAAAAAATTGCATAAAATAAAATCTATAAACCTTTTTTAGATTTTTAGTT
GTTCCTTTTTTCTTTCTATTCTTCAACTTCCAAGTGTTGTCACTTTCTTCCTGTTAACTATATTTAAAAG
TAAATACCCTCCCCAGAAAACTCCGGAATGAGCCTAGGGACCCGGGGGCGCGCCGGAGGTGGAGGTTCTG
GTGGAGGTGGTTCAGCTAGCGATGGTGGTGTTCAATTAGCTGACCATTATCAACAAAATACTCCAATTGG
TGATGGTCCAGTCTTGTTACCAGACAACCATTACTTATCCTATCAATCTAAATTATCCAAAGATCCAAAC
GAAAAGAGAGACCACATGGTCTTGTTAGAATTTGTTACTGCTGCTGGTATTACCCATGGTATGGATGAAT
TGTACAAATAAACGCGTAGTACTTAAGATCCTGAAGACGGGATCGTTCGAAGAGTGAAATTCTGGAAATC
TGGAAATCTGGTTTTGTATTCTTGTTATTCTTCTTTTTGTTATTACATATATAACTTGTTACTTTTTTAA
AAAAATCTTTGTTTATTTTATAAATATATAAAACTAAATTTAAGAAAAAGAGAAAAATGTTTTATTTGAG
AGATTGAAATTTTACTTGAATTTAGCTTAGCTTTTATAAAGTATTATTATGTAAAAAAACAAAACAAATA
TACATTAAAAAGTTAAGACTATAAAATAGCCACCCAAGGCATTTCTATATCTTGTTGTTGTTGTTTTCAT
CTTCTGTATCAGAGGAACTTATTTTATTATTTTCGTCACGGGTATTTTCTCTTGTTTGATGATTCATCCC
ATTCATTCCATCATAAAATTCTAGAAGGACCACCTTTGATTGTAAATAGTAATAATTACCACCCTTATTT
AATTATTTATTTAACTTATTTATTTATTTATTATACATATATACAAATCTAATAAAGTGAAAATCTCCCC
CTTCACACCGGTGTGGTCCGGGACGACGTGACCCTGTTCATCAGCGCGGTCCAGGACCAGGTGGTGCCGG
ACAACACCCTGGCCTGGGTGTGGGTGCGCGGCCTGGACGAGCTGTACGCCGAGTGGTCGGAGGTCGTGTC
CACGAACTTCCGGGACGCCTCCGGGCCGGCCATGACCGAGATCGGCGAGCAGCCGTGGGGGCGGGAGTTC
GCCCTGCGCGACCCGGCCGGCAACTGCGTGCACTTCGTGGCCGAGGAGCAGGACTGACACGTGCTAAAAC
TTCATTTTTAATTTAAAAGGATCTAGGTGAAGATCCTTTTTGATAATCTCATGACCAAAATCCCTTAACG
TGAGTTTTCGTTCCACTGAGCGTCAGACCCCGTAGAAAAGATCAAAGGATCTTCTTGAGATCCTTTTTTT
CTGCGCGTAATCTGCTGCTTGCAAACAAAAAAACCACCGCTACCAGCGGTGGTTTGTTTGCCGGATCAAG
AGCTACCAACTCTTTTTCCGAAGGTAACTGGCTTCAGCAGAGCGCAGATACCAAATACTGTTCTTCTAGT
GTAGCCGTAGTTAGGCCACCACTTCAAGAACTCTGTAGCACCGCCTACATACCTCGCTCTGCTAATCCTG
TTACCAGTGGCTGCTGCCAGTGGCGATAAGTCGTGTCTTACCGGGTTGGACTCAAGACGATAGTTACCGG
ATAAGGCGCAGCGGTCGGGCTGAACGGGGGGTTCGTGCACACAGCCCAGCTTGGAGCGAACGACCTACAC
CGAACTGAGATACCTACAGCGTGAGCTATGAGAAAGCGCCACGCTTCCCGAAGGGAGAAAGGCGGACAGG
TATCCGGTAAGCGGCAGGGTCGGAACAGGAGAGCGCACGAGGGAGCTTCCAGGGGGAAACGCCTGGTATC
TTTATAGTCCTGTCGGGTTTCGCCACCTCTGACTTGAGCGTCGATTTTTGTGATGCTCGTCAGGGGGGCG
GAGCCTATGGAAAAACGCCAGCAACGCGGCCTTTTTACGGTTCCTGGCCTTTTGCTGGCCTTTTGCTCAC
ATGTTCTTTCCTGCGTTATCCCCTGATTCTGTGGATAACCGTATTACCGCCTTTGAGTGAGCTGATACCG
Features (pLannotate 1.2.2; 17 found; start..end, strand, type, name):
      1..54      +  rep_origin     RSF ori (fragment): Plasmids containing the RSF 1030 origin of replication can be propagated in E. coli cells that contain additional plasmids with compatible origins.
     56..148     +  CDS            lacI (fragment): lac repressor; lacI; The lac repressor binds to the lac operator to inhibit transcription in E. coli. This inhibition can be relieved by adding lactose or isopropyl-β-D-thiogalactopyranoside (IPTG).
    161..182     +  protein_bind   CAP binding site: CAP binding activates transcription in the presence of cAMP. E. coli catabolite activator protein
    197..227     +  promoter       lac promoter: promoter for the E. coli lac operon
    235..251     +  protein_bind   lac operator: The lac repressor binds to the lac operator to inhibit transcription in E. coli. This inhibition can be relieved by adding lactose or isopropyl-β-D-thiogalactopyranoside (IPTG). lac repressor encoded by lacI
    293..311     +  promoter       SP6 promoter: promoter for bacteriophage SP6 RNA polymerase
   1444..2811    +  CDS            ARG4: ARLY_YEAST - Experimental evidence at protein level: Swiss-Prot protein existence level 1. From Saccharomyces cerevisiae (strain ATCC 204508 / S288c) (Baker's yeast).
   4676..4979    +  CDS            ccdB (fragment): CcdB, a bacterial toxin that poisons DNA gyrase; ccdB; Plasmids containing the ccdB gene cannot be propagated in standard E. coli strains.
   5027..5296    +  CDS            tnpA (fragment): TN5P_ECOLX - Also known as tnp. Experimental evidence at protein level: Swiss-Prot protein existence level 1. Mediates transposition of transposon Tn5 by a 'cut and paste' mechanism. First, the monomeric transposase binds the 19 bp inverted DNA repeats flanking the transposon. Then, dimerization of the DNA- bound transposase creates a synaptic DNA complex. After nicking of the first DNA strand, excision of the transposon proceeds through a series of intermediates. The transposase then mediates the insertion of the transposon at a new site by strand transfer. The activity of the wild- type tran
   5328..6122    +  CDS            NeoR/KanR: aminoglycoside phosphotransferase from Tn5; aph(3')-II (or nptII); confers resistance to neomycin, kanamycin, and G418 (Geneticin®)
   6143..6193    -  misc_feature   bom (fragment): basis of mobility region from pBR322
   6220..6308    +  promoter       AmpR promoter (fragment): bla
   6328..6376    +  CDS            BleoR (fragment): antibiotic-binding protein; Sh ble from Streptoalloteichus hindustanus; confers resistance to bleomycin, phleomycin, and Zeocin™
   7791..7988    +  CDS            mVenus (fragment): mVenus is a basic (constitutively fluorescent) yellow fluorescent protein published in 2006, derived from Aequorea victoria. It is reported to be a rapidly-maturing monomer with moderate acid sensitivity.
   8487..8503    +  promoter       copia promoter (fragment): strong promoter from the Drosophila transposable element copia (Sinclair et al., 1986)
   8548..8807    +  CDS            BleoR (fragment): antibiotic-binding protein; Sh ble from Streptoalloteichus hindustanus; confers resistance to bleomycin, phleomycin, and Zeocin™
   8945..9533    +  rep_origin     ori: high-copy-number ColE1/pMB1/pBR322/pUC origin of replication
