[The description below was written by a language model from this plasmid's Addgene catalogue record and pLannotate feature annotations shown in this document.]
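Description:
BiFC4 is a yeast expression plasmid built on the pC2YP backbone for bimolecular fluorescence complementation (BiFC) assays of protein-protein interactions in Candida albicans. It carries the C-terminal fragment of a yeast-enhanced monomeric Venus (yEmVenus, residues 173–238, preceded by a start codon), introduced by Gibson cloning. The stated purpose is C-terminal tagging of genes of interest with this non-fluorescent half. When a protein fused to it comes close to a partner fused to the complementary N-terminal Venus fragment, supplied from a companion construct, the two halves reassemble into a fluorescent protein and so report the interaction in living cells.

In E. coli the plasmid replicates from a high-copy ColE1/pUC-type origin and is selected with kanamycin through the Tn5-derived NeoR/KanR gene. Selection in the fungal host relies on the cdARG4 marker, an argininosuccinate lyase gene that complements arginine auxotrophy. The annotation software matches it to the Saccharomyces cerevisiae ARG4 protein by homology.

Both annotated sequences, a sequencing-derived record of about 9.66 kb and a depositor record of about 9.74 kb, show the same layout, including a roughly 200 bp mVenus fragment consistent with the stated insert. The remaining hits are lac promoter/operator and SP6 promoter elements, plus fragments of ccdB, Tn5 transposase, BleoR, bom and lacI. These look like remnants of the cloning-vector backbone rather than functional parts of the payload. Neither table annotates the yeast promoter or terminator for the fusion, or any integration sequences, and large stretches are unannotated, so the record does not state how expression is controlled or how the plasmid is maintained in Candida.
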