Addgene plasmid #190049: BiFC4
Purpose: BiFC plasmid for C-terminal tagging of genes with yEmVenus (aa 173–238)
Depositing lab: Patrick Van Dijck. Depositing organization: Katholieke Universiteit Leuven. Publication: A Bimolecular Fluorescence Complementation Tool for Identification of Protein-Protein Interactions in Candida albicans. Subotic A, Swinnen E, Demuyser L, De Keersmaecker H, Mizuno H, Tournu H, Van Dijck P. G3 (Bethesda). 2017 Oct 5;7(10):3509-3520. doi: 10.1534/g3.117.300149. PubMed 28860184.
Backbone
  Vector backbone: pC2YP
  Vector type: Yeast Expression
  Selectable markers: cdARG4
Growth in bacteria
  Bacterial resistance: Kanamycin, 50 μg/mL
  Growth temperature: 37°C
  Growth strain: DH5alpha
  Copy number: Unknown
Gene/Insert
  Gene/Insert name: YemVenus (ATG-aa173-238)
  Cloning method: Gibson Cloning
  Sequencing primers: 5′ CCGGCTAGCGATGGTGGTGTTCAATTAGCTGAC; 3′ CCGACGCGTTTATTTGTACAATTCATCCATACCATGGG
Terms and licenses: Academic/Nonprofit Terms; Industry Terms: Not Available to Industry
How to cite: BiFC4 was a gift from Patrick Van Dijck (Addgene plasmid # 190049 ; http://n2t.net/addgene:190049 ; RRID:Addgene_190049)
